Addgene plasmid #123998: JPF0507
Purpose: Encodes pPGK1 driving expression of mAzamiGreen with an mScarlet normalization in a PiggyBac destination vector
Depositing lab: Hana El-Samad. Depositing organization: University of California, San Francisco (UCSF). Publication: A Toolkit for Rapid Modular Construction of Biological Circuits in Mammalian Cells. Fonseca JP, Bonny AR, Kumar GR, Ng AH, Town J, Wu QC, Aslankoohi E, Chen SY, Dods G, Harrigan P, Osimiri LC, Kistler AL, El-Samad H. ACS Synth Biol. 2019 Nov 15;8(11):2593-2606. doi: 10.1021/acssynbio.9b00322. Epub 2019 Nov 5. PubMed 31686495.
Backbone
  Vector backbone: MTK0_043
  Vector type: Mammalian Expression
Growth in bacteria
  Bacterial resistance: Kanamycin, 50 μg/mL
  Growth temperature: 37°C
  Growth strain: DH5alpha
  Copy number: Unknown
Gene/Insert
  Gene/Insert name: PB_pPGK1-NLS-mAzamiGreen-bghpA_pCAG-H2B::mScarlet-rglpA
  Species: Synthetic
  Cloning method: Restriction Enzyme; 5′ cloning site unknown (unknown if destroyed); 3′ cloning site unknown (unknown if destroyed)
Terms and licenses: Academic/Nonprofit Terms; Industry Terms: Not Available to Industry
Depositor comments: Plasmid used to generate Fig .2a Please visit https://www.biorxiv.org/content/10.1101/506188v2 for BioRxiv preprint
How to cite: JPF0507 was a gift from Hana El-Samad (Addgene plasmid # 123998 ; http://n2t.net/addgene:123998 ; RRID:Addgene_123998)
