[The description below was written by a language model from this plasmid's Addgene catalogue record and pLannotate feature annotations shown in this document.]
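Description:
JPF0507 is a mammalian expression plasmid assembled in the PiggyBac destination backbone MTK0_043, part of a modular toolkit for building genetic circuits in mammalian cells. It is propagated in E. coli through a high-copy ColE1/pUC-type origin with kanamycin selection (aph(3')-Ia). The sequence also contains a CMV enhancer/promoter driving a hygromycin resistance gene with a bGH polyadenylation signal, which would allow selection of mammalian cells that have stably taken up the cassette. The record describes the vector as a PiggyBac destination, implying transposase-mediated genomic integration, although the transposon terminal repeats themselves are not annotated in the feature table. Short T3 and T7 phage promoters flank the bacterial maintenance region.

The payload consists of two independent transcription units in the same orientation. In the first, the mouse PGK1 promoter drives a humanized monomeric Azami-Green fluorescent protein, named in the insert as carrying a nuclear localization signal (not separately annotated), terminated by a bGH poly(A) signal. In the second, a CAG promoter (CMV enhancer, chicken β-actin promoter and chimeric β-actin/β-globin intron) expresses human histone H2B fused to the red fluorescent protein mScarlet, ending in a rabbit β-globin poly(A) signal; the small annotated "HBB" fragment most likely reflects β-globin sequence within this terminator region rather than a separate coding gene. Both reporters are nuclear. The constitutive red signal serves as an internal reference for copy number or delivery efficiency, so green output from the PGK1 promoter can be normalized. The depositor notes that the plasmid was used to generate data for a figure in the toolkit publication, which fits with use in characterizing promoter strength.
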