Features (pLannotate 1.2.2; 18 found; start..end, strand, type, name):
    239..539     +  enhancer       CMV enhancer: human cytomegalovirus immediate early enhancer
    540..743     +  promoter       CMV promoter: human cytomegalovirus (CMV) immediate early promoter
    777..1798    +  CDS            HygR (fragment): aminoglycoside phosphotransferase from E. coli; aph(4)-Ia; confers resistance to hygromycin
   1817..2024    +  polyA_signal   bGH poly(A) signal: bovine growth hormone polyadenylation signal
   2344..2362    -  promoter       T3 promoter: promoter for bacteriophage T3 RNA polymerase
   2402..3217    -  CDS            KanR: aminoglycoside phosphotransferase; aph(3')-Ia; confers resistance to kanamycin in bacteria or G418 (Geneticin®) in eukaryotes
   3442..4030    +  rep_origin     ori: high-copy-number ColE1/pMB1/pBR322/pUC origin of replication
   4142..4160    +  promoter       T7 promoter: promoter for bacteriophage T7 RNA polymerase
   4747..5246    +  promoter       PGK promoter: mouse phosphoglycerate kinase 1 promoter
   5315..5986    +  CDS            hmAzami-Green: humanized monomeric Azami-Green fluorescent protein mammalian codon-optimized
   6013..6237    +  polyA_signal   bGH poly(A) signal: bovine growth hormone polyadenylation signal
   6485..6788    +  enhancer       CMV enhancer: human cytomegalovirus immediate early enhancer
   6790..7065    +  promoter       chicken β-actin promoter: No description available
   7066..8082    +  intron         chimeric intron: chimera between introns from chicken β-actin and rabbit β-globin
   8143..8520    +  CDS            H2B: human histone H2B; HIST1H2BJ
   8527..9219    +  CDS            mScarlet: mScarlet is a basic (constitutively fluorescent) red fluorescent protein published in 2016, derived from synthetic construct. It has moderate acid sensitivity.
   9314..9388    +  CDS            HBB (fragment): HBB_PONPY - Experimental evidence at transcript level: Swiss-Prot protein existence level 2. Involved in oxygen transport from the lung to the various peripheral tissues. From Pongo pygmaeus (Bornean orangutan).
   9459..9514    +  polyA_signal   β-globin poly(A) signal: rabbit β-globin polyadenylation signal (Gil and Proudfoot, 1987)
>Addgene plasmid #123998 | JPF0507 | addgene full sequence | sequence record 252307 | Addgene NGS Result
GTTACAGAGATGTTACGAACCCTGAACAGGTTGACTATTAATTGTGTCTGCTTGATGTGGACACCAGGTG
GCGCTGGACATCAGATTTGGAGAGGCAGTTGTCTAGGGAACCGGGCTCTGTGCCAGCGCAGGAGGCAGGC
TGGCTCTCCTATTCCAGGGATGCTCATCCAGGAAGGAAAGGTTGCATGCTGGACACACTAACCTTACAGC
GGTGGGCTCTATGGGGTACCTACGTAGGTACATAACTTACGGTAAATGGCCCGCCTGGCTGACCGCCCAA
CGACCCCCGCCCATTGACGTCAATAATGACGTATGTTCCCATAGTAACGCCAATAGGGACTTTCCATTGA
CGTCAATGGGTGGAGTATTTACGGTAAACTGCCCACTTGGCAGTACATCAAGTGTATCATATGCCAAGTA
CGCCCCCTATTGACGTCAATGACGGTAAATGGCCCGCCTGGCATTATGCCCAGTACATGACCTTATGGGA
CTTTCCTACTTGGCAGTACATCTACGTATTAGTCATCGCTATTACCATGGTGATGCGGTTTTGGCAGTAC
ATCAATGGGCGTGGATAGCGGTTTGACTCACGGGGATTTCCAAGTCTCCACCCCATTGACGTCAATGGGA
GTTTGTTTTGGCACCAAAATCAACGGGACTTTCCAAAATGTCGTAACAACTCCGCCCCATTGACGCAAAT
GGGCGGTAGGCGTGTACGGTGGGAGGTCTATATAAGCAGAGCTCGTTTAGTGAACCGTCAGATAGCCACC
ATGGGTAAAAAGCCTGAACTCACCGCGACGTCTGTCGAGAAGTTTCTGATCGAAAAGTTCGACAGCGTGT
CCGACCTGATGCAGCTCTCGGAGGGCGAAGAATCTCGTGCTTTCAGCTTCGATGTAGGAGGGCGTGGATA
TGTCCTGCGGGTAAATAGCTGCGCCGATGGTTTCTACAAAGATCGTTATGTTTATCGGCACTTTGCATCG
GCCGCGCTCCCGATTCCGGAAGTGCTTGACATTGGGGAATTTAGCGAGAGCCTGACCTATTGCATCTCCC
GCCGTGCACAGGGTGTCACGTTGCAAGACCTGCCTGAAACCGAACTGCCCGCTGTTCTGCAACCGGTCGC
GGAGGCCATGGATGCGATCGCTGCGGCCGATCTTAGCCAGACGAGCGGGTTCGGCCCATTCGGACCGCAA
GGAATCGGTCAATACACTACATGGCGTGATTTCATATGCGCGATTGCTGATCCCCATGTGTATCACTGGC
AAACTGTGATGGACGACACCGTCAGTGCGTCCGTCGCGCAGGCTCTCGATGAGCTGATGCTTTGGGCCGA
GGACTGCCCCGAAGTCCGGCACCTCGTGCACGCGGATTTCGGCTCCAACAATGTCCTGACGGACAATGGC
CGCATAACAGCGGTCATTGACTGGAGCGAGGCGATGTTCGGGGATTCCCAATACGAGGTCGCCAACATCT
TCTTCTGGAGGCCGTGGTTGGCTTGTATGGAGCAGCAGACGCGCTACTTCGAGCGGAGGCATCCGGAGCT
TGCAGGATCGCCGCGGCTCCGGGCGTATATGCTCCGCATTGGTCTTGACCAACTCTATCAGAGCTTGGTT
GACGGCAATTTCGATGATGCAGCTTGGGCGCAGGGTCGATGCGACGCAATCGTCCGATCCGGAGCCGGGA
CTGTCGGGCGTACACAAATCGCCCGCAGAAGCGCGGCCGTCTGGACCGATGGCTGTGTAGAAGTACTCGC
CGATAGTGGAAACCGACGCCCCAGCACTCGTCCGAGGGCAAAGGAATAACTCGAGCGACGCCTCGACTGT
GCCTTCTAGTTGCCAGCCATCTGTTGTTTGCCCCTCCCCCGTGCCTTCCTTGACCCTGGAAGGTGCCACT
CCCACTGTCCTTTCCTAATAAAATGAGGAAATTGCATCGCATTGTCTGAGTAGGTGTCATTCTATTCTGG
GGGGTGGGGTGGGGCAGGACAGCAAGGGGGAGGATTGGGAAGACAATAGCAGGCATGCTGGGGATGCGGT
GGGCTCTATGAGTATCGATACTAGTTAAAAGTTTTGTTACTTTATAGAAGAAATTTTGAGTTTTTGTTTT
TTTTTAATAAATAAATAAACATAAATAAATTGTTTGTTGAATTTATTATTAGTATGTAAGTGTAAATATA
ATAAAACTTAATATCTATTCAAATTAATAAATAAACCTCGATATACAGACCGATAAAACACATGCGTCAA
TTTTACGCATGATTATCTTTAACGTACGTCACAATATGATTATCTTTCTAGGGTTAATCTAGTATACGCG
TATGCGGCCGCTTAATTAATCCAGCTTTTGTTCCCTTTAGTGAGGGTTAATTCCGAGCGGCCGCGTGTTA
CAACCAATTAACCAATTCTGATTAGAAAAACTCATCGAGCATCAAATGAAACTGCAATTTATTCATATCA
GGATTATCAATACCATATTTTTGAAAAAGCCGTTTCTGTAATGAAGGAGAAAACTCACCGAGGCAGTTCC
ATAGGATGGCAAGATCCTGGTATCGGTCTGCGATTCCGACTCGTCCAACATCAATACAACCTATTAATTT
CCCCTCGTCAAAAATAAGGTTATCAAGTGAGAAATCACCATGAGTGACGACTGAATCCGGTGAGAATGGC
AAAAGCTTATGCATTTCTTTCCAGACTTGTTCAACAGGCCAGCCATTACGCTCGTCATCAAAATCACTCG
CATCAACCAAACCGTTATTCATTCGTGATTGCGCCTGAGCGAGGCGAAATACGCGATCGCTGTTAAAAGG
ACAATTACAAACAGGAATCGAATGCAACCGGCGCAGGAACACTGCCAGCGCATCAACAATATTTTCACCT
GAATCAGGATATTCTTCTAATACCTGGAATGCTGTTTTCCCGGGGATCGCAGTGGTGAGTAACCATGCAT
CATCAGGAGTACGGATAAAATGCTTGATGGTCGGAAGAGGCATAAATTCCGTCAGCCAGTTTAGTCTGAC
CATCTCATCTGTAACATCATTGGCAACGCTACCTTTGCCATGTTTCAGAAACAACTCTGGCGCATCGGGC
TTCCCATACAATCGATAGATTGTCGCACCTGATTGCCCGACATTATCGCGAGCCCATTTATACCCATATA
AATCAGCATCCATGTTGGAATTTAATCGCGGCCTGGAGCAAGACGTTTCCCGTTGAATATGGCTCATAAC
ACCCCTTGTATTACTGTTTATGTAAGCAGACAGTTTTATTGTTCATGATGATATATTTTTATCTTGTGCA
ATGTAACATCAGAGATTTTGAGACACAACGTGGCTTTGTTGAATAAATCGAACTTTTGCTGAGTTGAAGG
ATCAGTCATGACCAAAATCCCTTAACGTGAGTTTTCGTTCCACTGAGCGTCAGACCCCGTAGAAAAGATC
AAAGGATCTTCTTGAGATCCTTTTTTTCTGCGCGTAATCTGCTGCTTGCAAACAAAAAAACCACCGCTAC
CAGCGGTGGTTTGTTTGCCGGATCAAGAGCTACCAACTCTTTTTCCGAAGGTAACTGGCTTCAGCAGAGC
GCAGATACCAAATACTGTTCTTCTAGTGTAGCCGTAGTTAGGCCACCACTTCAAGAACTCTGTAGCACCG
CCTACATACCTCGCTCTGCTAATCCTGTTACCAGTGGCTGCTGCCAGTGGCGATAAGTCGTGTCTTACCG
GGTTGGACTCAAGACGATAGTTACCGGATAAGGCGCAGCGGTCGGGCTGAACGGGGGGTTCGTGCACACA
GCCCAGCTTGGAGCGAACGACCTACACCGAACTGAGATACCTACAGCGTGAGCTATGAGAAAGCGCCACG
CTTCCCGAAGGGAGAAAGGCGGACAGGTATCCGGTAAGCGGCAGGGTCGGAACAGGAGAGCGCACGAGGG
AGCTTCCAGGGGGAAACGCCTGGTATCTTTATAGTCCTGTCGGGTTTCGCCACCTCTGACTTGAGCGTCG
ATTTTTGTGATGCTCGTCAGGGGGGCGGAGCCTATGGAAAAACGCCAGCAACGCGGCCTTTTTACGGTTC
CTGGCCTTTTGCTGGCCTTTTGCTCACATGTTCTTTCCTGCGTTATCCCCTGATTCTGTGGATAACCGTG
CGGCCGCCAATTAATACGACTCACTATAGGGCGAATTGGGGCGCGCCATTCTAGATTAACCCTAGAAAGA
TAGTCTGCGTAAAATTGACGCATGCATTCTTGAAATATTGCTCTCTCTTTCTAAATAGCGCGAATCCGTC
GCTGTGCATTTAGGACATCTCAGTCGCCGCTTGGAGCTCCCGTGAGGCGTGCTTGTCAATGCGGTAAGTG
TCACTGATTTTGAACTATAACGACCGCGTGAGTCAAAATGACGCATGATTATCTTTTACGTGACTTTTAA
GATTTAACTCATACGATAATTATATTGTTATTTCATGTTCTACTTACGTGATAACTTATTATATATATAT
TTTCTTGTTATAGATATCAACTAGAATGCTAGCATGGGCCCAGATCTCCATGGGCCCTGAATTCGCATCT
AGACTGAACTGGCCGATAATTGCAGACGAGGAGCATCGCCCTTCCCCGGCCCTCAGGTAAGAGGACCAAA
TACCGTAGCCGTTTCCAATTTCAGTCCTTTAGCGCCACCTGGTGCTAACTACTCTATCACGCTTTTATCC
AATAACTACCTTTGTAAATTTCCTTTCAAAAGTTCTGGCCGGGCGCGGTGGCAACGGGGTAGGGGAGGCG
CTTTTCCCAAGGCAGTCTGGAGCATGCGCTTTAGCAGCCCCGCTGGGCACTTGGCGCTACACAAGTGGCC
TCTGGCCTCGCACACATTCCACATCCACCGGTAGGCGCCAACCGGCTCCGTTCTTTGGTGGCCCCTTCGC
GCCACCTTCTACTCCTCCCCTAGTCAGGAAGTTCCCCCCCGCCCCGCAGCTCGCGTCGTGCAGGACGTGA
CAAATGGAAGTAGCATGTCTCACTAGGCTCGTGCAGATGGACAGCACCGCTGAGCAATGGAAGCGGGTAG
GCCTTTGGGGCAGCGGCCAATAGCAGCTTTGCTCCTTCGCTTTCTGGGCTCAGAGGCTGGGAAGGGGTGG
GTCCGGGGGCGGGCTCAGGGGCGGGCTCAGGGGCGGGGCGGGCGCCCGAAGGTCCTCCGGAGGCCCGGCA
TTCTGCACGCTTCAAAAGCGCACGTCTGCCGCGCTGTTCTCCTCTTCCTCATCTCCGGGCCTTTCGACCT
GCAGCCCAAGCTTGTCGACGCCACTATGCCCAAGAAGAAGAGGAAGGTGGAGGACGCCGGTTCTGTGAGC
GTGATCAAGCCCGAGATGAAGATCAAGCTGTGCATGAGGGGCACCGTGAACGGCCACAACTTCGTGATCG
AGGGCGAGGGCAAGGGCAACCCCTACGAGGGCACCCAGATCCTGGACCTGAACGTGACCGAGGGCGCCCC
CCTGCCCTTCGCCTACGACATCCTGACCACCGTGTTCCAGTACGGCAACAGGGCCTTCACCAAGTACCCC
GCCGACATCCAGGACTACTTCAAGCAGACCTTCCCCGAGGGCTACCACTGGGAGAGGAGCATGACCTACG
AGGACCAGGGCATCTGCACCGCCACCAGCAACATCAGCATGAGGGGCGACTGCTTCTTCTACGACATCAG
GTTCGACGGCACCAACTTCCCCCCCAACGGCCCCGTGATGCAGAAGAAGACCCTGAAGTGGGAGCCCAGC
ACCGAGAAGATGTACGTGGAGGACGGCGTGCTGAAGGGCGACGTGAACATGAGGCTGCTGCTGGAGGGCG
GCGGCCACTACAGGTGCGACTTCAAGACCACCTACAAGGCCAAGAAGGAGGTGAGGCTGCCCGACGCCCA
CAAGATCGACCACAGGATCGAGATCCTGAAGCACGACAAGGACTACAACAAGGTGAAGCTGTACGAGAAC
GCCGTGGCCAGGTACTCCATGCTGCCCAGCCAGGCCGGATCCTAACTCGAGCGACGCCTCGACTGTGCCT
TCTAGTTGCCAGCCATCTGTTGTTTGCCCCTCCCCCGTGCCTTCCTTGACCCTGGAAGGTGCCACTCCCA
CTGTCCTTTCCTAATAAAATGAGGAAATTGCATCGCATTGTCTGAGTAGGTGTCATTCTATTCTGGGGGG
TGGGGTGGGGCAGGACAGCAAGGGGGAGGATTGGGAAGACAATAGCAGGCATGCTGGGGATGCGGTGGGC
TCTATGGGCTGGTTCTGTATGGGCACAGACAACCTAACTAATTTCCTGGCCCTCAAGGTGACTTGCTTGA
ACTTGCCACCTTCGCCACTAGGGGGCAGCATTGGTTTACACAGGGTGAACAAACGTTCAATTCTAAACTA
ATATTCTTTGGTGGGAAAGTGTGTTCATTTTGGTTTGTTTTGAAGAAGTCACTTCATACCTTTGAACTGG
GGTTAAGCTGGTTAACTCCCAAAAACGCCATATATGGAGTTCCGCGTTACATAACTTACGGTAAATGGCC
CGCCTGGCTGACCGCCCAACGACCCCCGCCCATTGACGTCAATAATGACGTATGTTCCCATAGTAACGCC
AATAGGGACTTTCCATTGACGTCAATGGGTGGAGTATTTACGGTAAACTGCCCACTTGGCAGTACATCAA
GTGTATCATATGCCAAGTACGCCCCCTATTGACGTCAATGACGGTAAATGGCCCGCCTGGCATTATGCCC
AGTACATGACCTTATGGGACTTTCCTACTTGGCAGTACATCTACGTATTAGTCATCGCTATTACCATGGT
CGAGGTGAGCCCCACGTTCTGCTTCACTCTCCCCATCTCCCCCCCCTCCCCACCCCCAATTTTGTATTTA
TTTATTTTTTAATTATTTTGTGCAGCGATGGGGGCGGGGGGGGGGGGGGGGCGCGCCAGGCGGGGCGGGG
CGGGGGGAGGGGCGGGGCGGGGCGAGGCGGAGAGGTGCGGCGGCAGCCAATCAGAGCGGCGCGCTCCGAA
AGTTTCCTTTTATGGCGAGGCGGCGGCGGCGGCGGCCCTATAAAAAGCGAAGCGCGCGGCGGGCGGGAGT
CGCTGCGCGCTGCCTTCGCCCCGTGCCCCGCTCCGCCGCCGCCTCGCGCCGCCCGCCCCGGCTCTGACTG
ACCGCGTTACTCCCACAGGTGAGCGGGCGGGACGGCCCTTCTCCTCCGGGCTGTAATTAGCGCTTGGTTT
AATGACGGCTTGTTTCTTTTCTGTGGCTGCGTGAAAGCCTTGAGGGGCTCCGGGAGGGCCCTTTGTGCGG
GGGGAGCGGCTCGGGGGGTGCGTGCGTGTGTGTGTGCGTGGGGAGCGCCGCGTGCGGCTCCGCGCTGCCC
GGCGGCTGTGAGCGCTGCGGGCGCGGCGCGGGGCTTTGTGCGCTCCGCAGTGTGCGCGAGGGGAGCGCGG
CCGGGGGCGGTGCCCCGCGGTGCGGGGGGGGCTGCGAGGGGAACAAAGGCTGCGTGCGGGGTGTGTGCGT
GGGGGGGTGAGCAGGGGGTGTGGGCGCGTCGGTCGGGCTGCAACCCCCCCTGCACCCCCCTCCCCGAGTT
GCTGAGCACGGCCCGGCTTCGGGTGCGGGGCTCCGTACGGGGCGTGGCGCGGGGCTCGCCGTGCCGGGCG
GGGGGTGGCGGCAGGTGGGGGTGCCGGGCGGGGCGGGGCCGCCTCGGGCCGGGGAGGGCTCGGGGGAGGG
GCGCGGCGGCCCCCGGAGTGCCGGCGGCTGTCGAGGCGCGGCGAGCCGCAGCCATTGCCTTTTATGGTAA
TCGTGCGAGAGGGCGCAGGGACTTCCTTTGTCCCAAATCTGTGCGGAGCCGAAATCTGGGAGGCGCCGCC
GCACCCCCTCTAGCGGGCGCGGGGCGAAGCGGTGCGGCGCCGGCAGGAAGGAAATGGGCGGGGAGGGCCT
TCGTGCGTCGCCGCGCCGCCGTCCCCTTCTCCCTCTCCAGCCTCGGGGCTGTCCGCGGGGGGACGGCTGC
CTTCGGGGGGGACGGGGCAGGGCGGGGTTCGGCTTCTGGCGTGTGACCGGCGGCTCTAGAGCCTCTGCTA
ACCATGTTCATGCCTTCTTCTTTTTCCTACAGCTCCTGGGCAACGTGCTGGTTATTGTGCTGTCTCATCA
TTTTGGCAAAGAATTCGCCACTATGCCAGAGCCAGCGAAGTCTGCTCCCGCCCCGAAAAAGGGCTCCAAG
AAGGCGGTGACTAAGGCGCAGAAGAAAGGCGGCAAGAAGCGCAAGCGCAGCCGCAAGGAGAGCTATTCCA
TCTATGTGTACAAGGTTCTGAAGCAGGTCCACCCTGACACCGGCATTTCGTCCAAGGCCATGGGCATCAT
GAATTCGTTTGTGAACGACATTTTCGAGCGCATCGCAGGTGAGGCTTCCCGCCTGGCGCATTACAACAAG
CGCTCGACCATCACCTCCAGGGAGATCCAGACGGCCGTGCGCCTGCTGCTGCCTGGGGAGTTGGCCAAGC
ACGCCGTGTCCGAGGGTACTAAGGCCATCACCAAGTACACCAGCGCTAAGGGTTCTGTATCAAAAGGCGA
GGCGGTCATTAAAGAGTTCATGAGGTTTAAAGTCCATATGGAAGGAAGCATGAATGGTCACGAGTTTGAG
ATAGAGGGAGAGGGTGAGGGAAGGCCGTACGAAGGGACGCAAACTGCGAAGTTGAAGGTAACGAAAGGCG
GCCCTCTGCCATTCTCTTGGGACATCCTTTCACCGCAATTTATGTACGGCTCTAGGGCCTTCACAAAACA
CCCCGCCGATATTCCGGATTACTATAAACAAAGTTTTCCTGAGGGCTTCAAGTGGGAAAGAGTAATGAAC
TTCGAGGATGGGGGAGCTGTGACGGTTACTCAAGACACTAGCCTGGAGGACGGTACTCTTATATACAAGG
TAAAACTAAGAGGGACGAATTTTCCGCCAGACGGCCCCGTGATGCAAAAAAAAACTATGGGGTGGGAAGC
ATCCACCGAGAGGCTGTACCCCGAAGACGGGGTCCTGAAGGGTGATATTAAAATGGCATTAAGATTAAAA
GATGGCGGGAGATACTTAGCTGACTTCAAGACTACATATAAAGCCAAAAAACCTGTACAGATGCCTGGAG
CTTACAATGTGGATCGTAAGCTGGATATTACATCCCACAACGAAGATTATACCGTGGTGGAGCAGTACGA
GCGTTCAGAGGGGCGTCACTCCACCGGGGGTATGGATGAATTATACAAGAGCGGTCTTAGAAGCAGGGCG
CAAGCGTCAAATTCAGCGGTAGATGGAACAGCAGGTCCAGGTAGTACTGGCAGCAGAGGATCCTAACTCG
AGATTCACTCCTCAGGTGCAGGCTGCCTATCAGAAGGTGGTGGCTGGTGTGGCCAATGCCCTGGCTCACA
AATACCACTGAGATCTTTTTCCCTCTGCCAAAAATTATGGGGACATCATGAAGCCCCTTGAGCATCTGAC
TTCTGGCTAATAAAGGAAATTTATTTTCATTGCAATAGTGTGTTGGAATTTTTTGTGTCTCTCACTCGGA
AGGACATATGGGAGGGCAAATCATTTAAAACATCAGAATGAGTATTTGGTTTAGAGTTTGGCAACATATG
CCCATATGCTGGCTGCCATGAACAAAGGTTGGCTATAAAGAGGTCATCAGTATATGAAACAGCCCCCTGC
TGTCCATTCCTTATTCCATAGAAAAGCCTTGACTTGAGGTTAGATTTTTTTTATATTTTGTTTTGTGTTA
TTTTTTTCTTTAACATCCCTAAAATTTTCCTTACATGTTTTACTAGCCAGATTTTTCCTCCTCTCCTGAC
TACTCCCAGTCATAGCTGTCCCTCTTCTCTTATGGAGATCCCTCGACCTGCAGCCCAAGCTTGGCGTAAT
GCTGAGCA
